>Addgene plasmid #20708 | pEF Itk P158A P159A myc | addgene partial sequence | sequence record 26530 | 20708 with mItk-F2 5'- ccttctcccagctgttaagc
CTTGCTGGTGCCGAATTCATGGAGCAAAAGCTCATTTCTGAAGAGGACTTGCGCAAATTCGATATCTGAC
TGACTGAAGCTAGCTTATCGATACCGTCGAGTCTAGAGTGAGGGTCCCCACCTGGGACCCTTGAGAGTAT
CAGGTCTCCCACGTGGGAGACAAGAAATCCCTGTTTAATATTTAAACAGCAGTGTTCCCCATCTGGGTCC
TTGCACCCCTCACTCTGGCCTCAGCCGACTGCACAGCGGCCCCTGCATCCCCTTGGCTGTGAGGCCCCTG
GACAAGCAGAGGTGGCCAGAGCTGGGAGGCATGGCCCTGGGGTCCCACGAATTTGCTGGGGAATCTCGTT
TTTCTTCTTAAGACTTTTGGGACATGGTTTGACTCCCGAACATCACCGACGTGTCTCCTGTTTTTCTGGG
TGGCCTCGGGACACCTGCCCTGCCCCCACGAGGGTCAGGACTGTGACTCTTTTTAGGGCCAGGCAGGTGC
CTGGACATTTGCCTTGCTGGACGGGGACTGGGGATGTGGGAGGGAGCAGACAGGAGGAATCATGTCAGGC
CTGTGTGTGAAAGGAAGCTCCACTGTCACCCTCCACCTCTTCACCCCCCACTCACCAGTGTCCCCTCCAC
TGTCACATTGTAACTGAACTTCA
