>Addgene plasmid #20708 | pEF Itk P158A P159A myc | addgene partial sequence | sequence record 26531 | 20708 with EF-1a-for
GTGTCGTGAGGATTCTCTAGTATCGATAAGCTTGATATCGAATTCGCTCGAGGCGGCCGCACCATGAACA
ACTTCATCCTCCTGGAAGAACAGCTGATCAAGAAGTCCCAACAGAAGAGAAGGACTTCTCCCTCGAATTT
TAAAGTTCGTTTCTTTGTCTTAACGAAAGCCAGCCTGGCCTACTTTGAGGACCGCCACGGGAAGAAGCGC
ACGTTGAAGGGCTCCATTGAACTCTCCAGAATCAAGTGTGTGGAGATTGTCAAGAGTGACATTAGCATCC
CGTGCCACTATAAATACCCTTTTCAGGTCGTGCATGACAACTATCTCCTGTATGTGTTTGCTCCAGACTG
TGAGAGTCGGCAGCGCTGGGTGCTGACCCTTAAAGAAGAAACGAGGAATAACAACAGCCTGGTATCCAAG
TATCACCCTAATTTCTGGATGGATGGGCGGTGGAGGTGCTGCTCCCAGCTGGAGAAGCCTGCTGTAGGCT
GTGCTCCCTACGACCCATCCAAGAATGCTTCAAAGAAGCCTCTTGCTGCTACTCCGGAAGACAACAGGCG
GTCATTTCAGGAACCTGAAGAAACCCTGGTCATTGCCTTGTACGACTACCAAACCAACGACCCTCAGGAG
CTCGCGCTGCGGTGTGATGAAGAGTACTACCTGCTGGACAGCTCCGAGATCCACTGGTGGAGGGTTCAAG
ACAAAATGGGCATGAAGGATATGCACCAAGCAGTTACCTGG
