[The description below was written by a language model from this plasmid's Addgene catalogue record.]
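Description:
pEF Itk P158A P159A myc is a mammalian expression plasmid built on the pEF-BOS backbone and propagated in E. coli under ampicillin selection; the record lists its copy number as unknown and does not describe the bacterial origin or any mammalian selection marker. pEF-BOS vectors drive expression from the strong, broadly active human EF-1α promoter. This is consistent with the EF-1α forward primer listed for sequencing into the insert, although the record does not name the promoter explicitly.

The insert is mouse Itk (IL2-inducible T-cell kinase, also known as Emt, Tsk or Tcsk), a Tec-family tyrosine kinase that acts downstream of the T cell receptor. This version, labelled "Itk PR", carries two alanine substitutions, P158A and P159A, which the depositor states inactivate the proline-rich region of the protein. The mutagenesis also introduces a BspEI restriction site, giving a convenient diagnostic digest to distinguish the mutant from wild-type Itk. A myc epitope tag is fused to the C terminus, allowing the expressed protein to be detected or immunoprecipitated with anti-myc antibodies independently of any endogenous Itk. The insert was placed in the vector by restriction enzyme cloning.

The associated study examined the biochemical interactions that link Itk to the T cell receptor-initiated signalling cascade. The construct therefore serves as a domain-specific loss-of-function variant, expressed in mammalian cells to test how the proline-rich region contributes to Itk's interactions and regulation. No feature table was supplied, so finer details of the plasmid's layout rely on the depositor's map.
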