Addgene plasmid #20708: pEF Itk P158A P159A myc
Depositing lab: Leslie Berg. Depositing organization: University of Massachusetts, Worcester. Publication: Biochemical interactions integrating Itk with the T cell receptor-initiated signaling cascade. Bunnell SC, Diehn M, Yaffe MB, Findell PR, Cantley LC, Berg LJ. J Biol Chem. 2000 Jan 21. 275(3):2219-30. 10.1074/jbc.275.3.2219 PubMed 10636929.
Backbone
  Vector backbone: pEF-BOS
  Vector type: Mammalian Expression
Growth in bacteria
  Bacterial resistance: Ampicillin, 100 μg/mL
  Growth temperature: 37°C
  Growth strain: DH5alpha
  Copy number: Unknown
Gene/Insert
  Gene/Insert name: Itk PR (alt name: IL2-inducible T-cell kinase)
  Species: M. musculus (mouse)
  Mutation: P158A P159A. Inactivates the proline-rich region.
  Entrez Gene: Itk (a.k.a. Emt, Tcsk, Tsk)
  Tag / fusion protein: myc (C terminal on insert)
  Cloning method: Restriction Enzyme
  Sequencing primers: 5′ EF-1a forward
Terms and licenses: Academic/Nonprofit Terms; Industry Terms: Not Available to Industry
Depositor comments: P158A P159A (adds a BspEI site). See author's map for more information.
How to cite: pEF Itk P158A P159A myc was a gift from Leslie Berg (Addgene plasmid # 20708 ; http://n2t.net/addgene:20708 ; RRID:Addgene_20708)
